Addgene plasmid #41012: pEF5/FRT-DEST EVC2ala5-TEV-YFP-Flag
Depositing lab: Rajat Rohatgi. Depositing organization: Stanford University. Publication: A Smoothened-Evc2 Complex Transduces the Hedgehog Signal at Primary Cilia. Dorn KV, Hughes CE, Rohatgi R. Dev Cell. 2012 Sep 12. pii: S1534-5807(12)00323-1. doi: 10.1016/j.devcel.2012.07.004. PubMed 22981989.
Backbone
  Vector backbone: pEF5/FRT/V5-DEST
  Backbone manufacturer: Invitrogen
  Backbone size w/o insert (bp): 7500
  Total vector size (bp): 12000
  Vector type: Mammalian Expression
  Selectable markers: Hygromycin
Growth in bacteria
  Bacterial resistance: Ampicillin, 100 μg/mL
  Growth temperature: 37°C
  Growth strain: DH5alpha
  Copy number: High Copy
Gene/Insert
  Gene/Insert name: Ellis van Creveld syndrome 2 (alt name: EVC2)
  Species: M. musculus (mouse)
  Insert size (bp): 3659
  Mutation: changed amino acids 1185-1188 to Alanine
  Entrez Gene: EVC2 (a.k.a. LBN, WAD)
  Tag / fusion protein: TEV-YFP-Flag (C terminal on insert)
Terms and licenses: Academic/Nonprofit Terms; Industry Terms: Not Available to Industry
How to cite: pEF5/FRT-DEST EVC2ala5-TEV-YFP-Flag was a gift from Rajat Rohatgi (Addgene plasmid # 41012 ; http://n2t.net/addgene:41012 ; RRID:Addgene_41012)
