[The description below was written by a language model from this plasmid's Addgene catalogue record.]
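Description:
pEF5/FRT-DEST EVC2ala5-TEV-YFP-Flag is a mammalian expression plasmid of about 12 kb built on Invitrogen's pEF5/FRT/V5-DEST Gateway destination backbone (about 7.5 kb without insert). It is maintained in E. coli as a high-copy plasmid under ampicillin selection, and hygromycin is the selectable marker in mammalian cells. No feature table accompanies the record, so the promoter and other elements are not explicitly listed. From general knowledge of this backbone family, expression is driven by the human EF-1α promoter. The vector also carries an FRT site that allows Flp recombinase-mediated integration at a single genomic FRT locus in Flp-In host cell lines, with hygromycin resistance gained on correct integration. This gives isogenic stable lines with uniform, moderate expression.

The insert is mouse Evc2 (Ellis van Creveld syndrome 2, also known as limbin), about 3.7 kb, carrying a mutation in which amino acids 1185–1188 are changed to alanine. The name "ala5" suggests it is one of a series of alanine-substitution mutants, though the record does not explain the designation. The protein is fused at its C terminus to a TEV-YFP-Flag module. YFP allows fluorescence imaging of localisation, the Flag epitope supports immunodetection or affinity purification, and the TEV protease site allows the tags to be cleaved from the Evc2 protein.

The associated publication concerns a Smoothened–Evc2 complex that transduces the Hedgehog signal at primary cilia. The construct is therefore likely intended to test how this C-terminal region of Evc2 contributes to its localisation, interactions or signalling function, although the record does not state the mutant's phenotype.
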