>Addgene plasmid #41012 | pEF5/FRT-DEST EVC2ala5-TEV-YFP-Flag | addgene partial sequence | sequence record 55655 | BGH_rev
ATCGAGACCGAGGAGAGGGTTAGGGATAGGCTTACCTTCGAACCGCGGGCCCTCTAGACTCGAGCGGCCG
CCACTGTGCTGGATATCAACCACTTTGTACAAGAAAGCTGGGTCTAGATATCTCGACTCACTTGTCATCG
TCGTCCTTGTAATCTCCGCCAGATCCTGGTGTTCCGCCACGCGTCTTGTACAGCTCGTCCATGCCGAGAG
TGATCCCGGCGGCGGTCACGAACTCCAGCAGGACCATGTGATCGCGCTTCTCGTTGGGGTCTTTGCTCAG
GGCGGACTGGTAGCTCAGGTAGTGGTTGTCGGGCAGCAGCACGGGGCCGTCGCCGATGGGGGTGTTCTGC
TGGTAGTGGTCGGCGAGCTGCACGCTGCCGTCCTCGATGTTGTGGCGGATCTTGAAGTTCACCTTGATGC
CGTTCTTCTGCTTGTCGGCCATGATATAGACGTTGTGGCTGTTGTAGTTGTACTCCAGCTTGTGCCCCAG
GATGTTGCCGTCCTCCTTGAAGTCGATGCCCTTCAGCTCGATGCGGTTCACCAGGGTGTCGCCCTCGAAC
TTCACCTCGGCGCGGGTCTTGTAGTTGCCGTCGTCCTTGAAGAAGATGGTGCGCTCCTGGACGTAGCCTT
CGGGCATGGCGGACTTGAAGAAGTCGTGCTGCTTCATGTGGTCGGGGTAGCGGGCGAAGCACTGCAGGCC
GTAGCCGAAGGTGGTCACGAGGGTGGGCCAGGGCACGGGCAGCTTGCCGGTGGTGCAGATGAACTTCAGG
GTCAGCTTGCCGTA
