>Addgene plasmid #41012 | pEF5/FRT-DEST EVC2ala5-TEV-YFP-Flag | addgene partial sequence | sequence record 55663 | EGFP-N 5'-CGTCGCCGTCCAGCTCGACCAG-3'
TTGCTACCATACCGCCCTGAAAGTACAGGTTCTCATCGCCACGCGTGTCCAAGCCCAAGGCCCTGTTGGC
CTTCTTGGCATTCAGGAAATTCTTTTTCCTCCTGGGAGGAACACGCAAAGAGATCTCGGGCTCCCTTGGG
CTGGCAGCTGCAGCGATCTTTTCTCCCGTGTTTAATATGTCCATAGCGTCTGCCCCAGTGATGGGGATGG
GAGCCAGTTCTCCAATGGGTTCTAGGGACAGGTGTGGCCAGCTTCCTTTCCCAGGAAACATCACCCTCTC
CTGGACGGGAACATATATCTTCTTCAATATGCGCTCCTTCTTCTGGCGGGCCCAGAGCATCCTCTCCAGT
CCTTGACTCACCAGATCTGCTCTGAATCTGCTGTCCAAAACCTTCCACCAAACTTGGTGTTTCCTCCTCT
TGCTCTGCTCTGCCTGAGCCTGCTCACCACTGCTCTCATTCTCAGCTGTGTGGTCGGAGTGCTTCTCACT
GACTGCGTCCAGCAGGGCCAGTAGCTGAGGCTGTGAAGCCGCTGGAAGCACCACACTCAGGAGTCGCAGT
AGTGTGCTGCCTGGTACCATTGTCATCCTTGAGAGGTATGACACCAGCCTCAGTCCCTGGCTGCAAAGGC
TGGCCATGGTGTCAGCTTCAATGCTTTCCAGAGAATCTTCCAGCACCGCACCGTTCTGCCACTCCTCTCT
CACCCTCTGCTGATGCTGCTCCAGCAGCTTCTGGCCCTTGTTCAGGGCTTGCCGCAGGATGGCAGAGACC
TGCCTTTCAGGATCCATCTCCTCAGGTTCGCTCAGCCCAGGTCCATCGGCCGCCCACCGCTGCCAGCTCT
